Addgene plasmid #31587: pQTEV-PTK9L
Depositing lab: Konrad Buessow. Depositing organization: Max Planck Institute for Molecular Genetics. Publication: Structural genomics of human proteins--target selection and generation of a public catalogue of expression clones. Bussow K, Scheich C, Sievert V, Harttig U, Schultz J, Simon B, Bork P, Lehrach H, Heinemann U. Microb Cell Fact. 2005 Jul 5;4:21. doi: 10.1186/1475-2859-4-21. PubMed 15998469.
Backbone
  Vector backbone: pQTEV
  Backbone size w/o insert (bp): 4700
  Vector type: Bacterial Expression
Growth in bacteria
  Bacterial resistance: Ampicillin, 100 μg/mL
  Growth temperature: 37°C
  Growth strain: Rosetta
  Copy number: Unknown
Gene/Insert
  Gene/Insert name: PTK9L protein tyrosine kinase 9-like (A6-related protein) (alt name: PSFEp758A0127)
  Species: H. sapiens (human)
  Insert size (bp): 1122
  GenBank ID: DQ000525
  Entrez Gene: TWF2 (a.k.a. MSTP011, A6RP, A6r, PTK9L)
  Tag / fusion protein: His (N terminal on backbone); TEV (N terminal on backbone)
  Cloning method: Restriction Enzyme; 5′ cloning site BamHI (not destroyed); 3′ cloning site NotI (not destroyed)
  Sequencing primers: 5′ TGAGCGGATAACAATTTCACACAG; 3′ GGCAACCGAGCGTTCTGAAC
Terms and licenses: Academic/Nonprofit Terms; Industry Terms: Not Available to Industry
Depositor comments: The vector pQTEV is derived from Qiagen pQE-2 and contains an inactive chloramphenicol resistance gene sequence. The Rosetta bacterial strain contains an additional plasmid. The second plasmid, pRARE, provides rare tRNAs for overexpression of recombinant proteins. It has 4694 bp and is chloramphenicol resistence.
How to cite: pQTEV-PTK9L was a gift from Konrad Buessow (Addgene plasmid # 31587 ; http://n2t.net/addgene:31587 ; RRID:Addgene_31587)
