[The description below was written by a language model from this plasmid's Addgene catalogue record and pLannotate feature annotations shown in this document.]
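Description:
pQTEV-PTK9L is a bacterial expression plasmid for producing human PTK9L, now known as TWF2 or twinfilin-2 (also called A6-related protein), as a recombinant protein in E. coli. The backbone, pQTEV, is a derivative of the Qiagen pQE-2 vector. It replicates from a ColE1/pMB1-type origin, with an adjacent bom region and a small rop fragment, and is selected with ampicillin through the β-lactamase gene. A cat coding sequence with a fragment of its promoter is also annotated, but the depositor states that this chloramphenicol resistance sequence is inactive, so it should not be treated as a usable marker.

The human insert of about 1.1 kb was cloned between BamHI and NotI, both of which are retained. It sits downstream of the phage T5 promoter, which is controlled by lac operator sequences, and is followed by the lambda t0 terminator. The plasmid carries its own lacI gene under the lacIq promoter, so it supplies enough repressor to keep expression off until IPTG is added. The open reading frame is fused at its N terminus to a vector-encoded 7xHis tag followed by a TEV protease recognition site. This arrangement allows metal-affinity purification and later removal of the tag. TWF2 is an actin-binding protein that sequesters G-actin and caps filament barbed ends.

The clone belongs to a public catalogue of human protein expression constructs generated for structural genomics. It is supplied in the Rosetta strain, which also harbours a separate chloramphenicol-resistant plasmid, pRARE, that provides rare tRNAs to support overexpression of human sequences.
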