Features (pLannotate 1.2.2; 18 found; start..end, strand, type, name):
     10..54      +  promoter       T5 promoter: bacteriophage T5 promoter for E. coli RNA polymerase, with embedded lac operator
     62..78      +  protein_bind   lac operator: The lac repressor binds to the lac operator to inhibit transcription in E. coli. This inhibition can be relieved by adding lactose or isopropyl-β-D-thiogalactopyranoside (IPTG). lac repressor encoded by lacI
    121..141     +  CDS            7xHis: 6xHis affinity tag
    165..185     +  CDS            capTEV™ (fragment): composite tag for in vivo biotinylation, TEV protease cleavage, and 6xHis tagging
    190..1233    +  CDS            TWF2: TWF2_HUMAN - Also known as PTK9L. Experimental evidence at protein level: Swiss-Prot protein existence level 1. Actin-binding protein involved in motile and morphological processes. Inhibits actin polymerization, likely by sequestering G- actin. By capping the barbed ends of filaments, it also regulates motility. Seems to play an important role in clathrin-mediated endocytosis and distribution of endocytic organelles. May play a role in regulating the mature length of the middle and short rows of stereocilia (By similarity). From Homo sapiens (Human).
   1279..1373    +  terminator     lambda t0 terminator: transcription terminator from phage lambda
   1388..1416    +  promoter       cat promoter (fragment): promoter of the E. coli cat gene encoding chloramphenicol acetyltransferase
   1417..2073    +  CDS            cat: CAT_ECOLX - Experimental evidence at protein level: Swiss-Prot protein existence level 1. This enzyme is an effector of chloramphenicol resistance in bacteria. From Escherichia coli. This protein is used as a marker in many commonly used cloning vectors, such as pACYC184.
   2141..2227    +  terminator     rrnB T1 terminator: Escherichia coli rrnB; transcription terminator T1 from the E. coli rrnB gene
   2250..2267    -  promoter       tet promoter (fragment): E. coli promoter for tetracycline efflux protein gene
   2286..2307    -  protein_bind   CAP binding site: CAP binding activates transcription in the presence of cAMP. E. coli catabolite activator protein
   2320..3402    -  CDS            lacI: lac repressor; lacI; The lac repressor binds to the lac operator to inhibit transcription in E. coli. This inhibition can be relieved by adding lactose or isopropyl-β-D-thiogalactopyranoside (IPTG).
   3403..3480    -  promoter       lacIq promoter: lacI (mutant); In the lacIq allele, a single base change in the promoter boosts expression of the lacI gene about 10-fold.
   3529..3570    +  CDS            rop (fragment): Rop protein, which maintains plasmids at low copy number; rop
   3672..3812    +  misc_feature   bom: basis of mobility region from pBR322
   3998..4586    -  rep_origin     ori: high-copy-number ColE1/pMB1/pBR322/pUC origin of replication
   4757..5617    -  CDS            AmpR: β-lactamase; bla; confers resistance to ampicillin, carbenicillin, and related antibiotics
   5618..5722    -  promoter       AmpR promoter: bla
>Addgene plasmid #31587 | pQTEV-PTK9L | depositor full sequence | sequence record 14483 | Author sequence
CTCGAGAAATCATAAAAAATTTATTTGCTTTGTGAGCGGATAACAATTATAATAGATTCAATTGTGAGCG
GATAACAATTTCACACAGAATTCATTAAAGAGGAGAAATTAACTATGAAACATCACCATCACCATCACCA
TAGCGATTACGACATCCCCACTACTGAGAATCTTTATTTTCAGGGATCCGCGCACCAAACGGGCATCCAC
GCCACGGAAGAGCTGAAGGAATTCTTTGCCAAGGCACGGGCTGGCTCTGTGCGGCTCATCAAGGTTGTGA
TTGAGGACGAGCAGCTCGTGCTGGGTGCCTCGCAGGAGCCAGTAGGCCGCTGGGATCAGGACTATGACAG
GGCCGTGCTGCCACTGCTGGACGCCCAGCAGCCCTGCTACCTGCTCTACCGCCTCGACTCACAGAATGCT
CAGGGCTTCGAATGGCTCTTCCTCGCCTGGTCGCCTGATAACTCCCCCGTGCGGCTGAAGATGCTGTACG
CGGCCACGCGGGCCACAGTGAAAAAGGAGTTTGGAGGTGGCCACATCAAGGATGAGCTCTTCGGGACTGT
GAAGGATGACCTCTCTTTTGCTGGGTACCAGAAACACCTGTCGTCCTGTGCGGCACCTGCCCCGCTGACC
TCGGCTGAGAGAGAGCTCCAGCAGATCCGCATTAACGAGGTGAAGACAGAGATCAGTGTGGAAAGCAAGC
ACCAGACCCTGCAGGGCCTCGCCTTCCCCCTGCAGCCTGAGGCCCAGCGGGCACTCCAGCAGCTCAAGCA
GAAAATGGTCAACTACATCCAGATGAAGCTGGACCTAGAGCGGGAAACCATTGAGCTGGTGCACACAGAG
CCCACGGATGTGGCCCAGCTGCCCTCCCGGGTGCCCCGAGATGCTGCCCGCTACCACTTCTTCCTCTACA
AGCACACCCATGAGGGCGACCCCCTTGAGTCTGTAGTGTTCATCTACTCCATGCCGGGGTACAAGTGCAG
CATCAAGGAGCGAATGCTCTACTCCAGCTGCAAGAGCCGCCTCCTCGACTCCGTGGAGCAGGACTTCCAT
CTGGAGATCGCCAAGAAAATTGAGATTGGCGATGGGGCAGAGCTGACGGCAGAGTTCCTCTACGACGAGG
TGCACCCCAAGCAACACGCCTTCAAGCAGGCCTTCGCCAAGCCCAAGGGCCCAGGGGGCAAGCGGGGCCA
TAAGCGCCTCATCCGCGGCCCGGGTGAAAATGGGGATGACAGCTGAGCGGCCGCTCGACCTGCAGCCAAG
CTTAATTAGCTGAGCTTGGACTCCTGTTGATAGATCCAGTAATGACCTCAGAACTCCATCTGGATTTGTT
CAGAACGCTCGGTTGCCGCCGGGCGTTTTTTATTGGTGAGAATCCAAGCTAGCTTGGCGAGATTTTCAGG
AGCTAAGGAAGCTAAAATGGAGAAAAAAATCACTGGATATACCACCGTTGATATATCCCAATGGCATCGT
AAAGAACATTTTGAGGCATTTCAGTCAGTTGCTCAATGTACCTATAACCAGACCGTTCAGCTGGATATTA
CGGCCTTTTTAAAGACCGTAAAGAAAAATAAGCACAAGTTTTATCCGGCCTTTATTCACATTCTTGCCCG
CCTGATGAATGCTCATCCGGAATTTCGTATGGCAATGAAAGACGGTGAGCTGGTGATATGGGATAGTGTT
CACCCTTGTTACACCGTTTTCCATGAGCAAACTGAAACGTTTTCATCGCTCTGGAGTGAATACCACGACG
ATTTCCGGCAGTTTCTACACATATATTCGCAAGATGTGGCGTGTTACGGTGAAAACCTGGCCTATTTCCC
TAAAGGGTTTATTGAGAATATGTTTTTCGTCTCAGCCAATCCCTGGGTGAGTTTCACCAGTTTTGATTTA
AACGTGGCCAATATGGACAACTTCTTCGCCCCCGTTTTCACCATGGGCAAATATTATACGCAAGGCGACA
AGGTGCTGATGCCGCTGGCGATTCAGGTTCATCATGCCGTTTGTGATGGCTTCCATGTCGGCAGAATGCT
TAATGAATTACAACAGTACTGCGATGAGTGGCAGGGCGGGGCGTAATTTTTTTAAGGCAGTTATTGGTGC
CCTTAAACGCCTGGGGTAATGACTCTCTAGCTTGAGGCATCAAATAAAACGAAAGGCTCAGTCGAAAGAC
TGGGCCTTTCGTTTTATCTGTTGTTTGTCGGTGAACGCTCTCCTGAGTAGGACAAATCCGCCCTCTAGAT
TACGTGCAGTCGATGATAAGCTGTCAAACATGAGAATTGTGCCTAATGAGTGAGCTAACTTACATTAATT
GCGTTGCGCTCACTGCCCGCTTTCCAGTCGGGAAACCTGTCGTGCCAGCTGCATTAATGAATCGGCCAAC
GCGCGGGGAGAGGCGGTTTGCGTATTGGGCGCCAGGGTGGTTTTTCTTTTCACCAGTGAGACGGGCAACA
GCTGATTGCCCTTCACCGCCTGGCCCTGAGAGAGTTGCAGCAAGCGGTCCACGCTGGTTTGCCCCAGCAG
GCGAAAATCCTGTTTGATGGTGGTTAACGGCGGGATATAACATGAGCTGTCTTCGGTATCGTCGTATCCC
ACTACCGAGATATCCGCACCAACGCGCAGCCCGGACTCGGTAATGGCGCGCATTGCGCCCAGCGCCATCT
GATCGTTGGCAACCAGCATCGCAGTGGGAACGATGCCCTCATTCAGCATTTGCATGGTTTGTTGAAAACC
GGACATGGCACTCCAGTCGCCTTCCCGTTCCGCTATCGGCTGAATTTGATTGCGAGTGAGATATTTATGC
CAGCCAGCCAGACGCAGACGCGCCGAGACAGAACTTAATGGGCCCGCTAACAGCGCGATTTGCTGGTGAC
CCAATGCGACCAGATGCTCCACGCCCAGTCGCGTACCGTCTTCATGGGAGAAAATAATACTGTTGATGGG
TGTCTGGTCAGAGACATCAAGAAATAACGCCGGAACATTAGTGCAGGCAGCTTCCACAGCAATGGCATCC
TGGTCATCCAGCGGATAGTTAATGATCAGCCCACTGACGCGTTGCGCGAGAAGATTGTGCACCGCCGCTT
TACAGGCTTCGACGCCGCTTCGTTCTACCATCGACACCACCACGCTGGCACCCAGTTGATCGGCGCGAGA
TTTAATCGCCGCGACAATTTGCGACGGCGCGTGCAGGGCCAGACTGGAGGTGGCAACGCCAATCAGCAAC
GACTGTTTGCCCGCCAGTTGTTGTGCCACGCGGTTGGGAATGTAATTCAGCTCCGCCATCGCCGCTTCCA
CTTTTTCCCGCGTTTTCGCAGAAACGTGGCTGGCCTGGTTCACCACGCGGGAAACGGTCTGATAAGAGAC
ACCGGCATACTCTGCGACATCGTATAACGTTACTGGTTTCACATTCACCACCCTGAATTGACTCTCTTCC
GGGCGCTATCATGCCATACCGCGAAAGGTTTTGCACCATTCGATGGTGTCGGAATTTCGGGCAGCGTTGG
GTCCTGGCCACGGGTGCGCATGATCTAGAGCTGCCTCGCGCGTTTCGGTGATGACGGTGAAAACCTCTGA
CACATGCAGCTCCCGGAGACGGTCACAGCTTGTCTGTAAGCGGATGCCGGGAGCAGACAAGCCCGTCAGG
GCGCGTCAGCGGGTGTTGGCGGGTGTCGGGGCGCAGCCATGACCCAGTCACGTAGCGATAGCGGAGTGTA
TACTGGCTTAACTATGCGGCATCAGAGCAGATTGTACTGAGAGTGCACCACATGCGGTGTGAAATACCGC
ACAGATGCGTAAGGAGAAAATACCGCATCAGGCGCTCTTCCGCTTCCTCGCTCACTGACTCGCTGCGCTC
GGTCGTTCGGCTGCGGCGAGCGGTATCAGCTCACTCAAAGGCGGTAATACGGTTATCCACAGAATCAGGG
GATAACGCAGGAAAGAACATGTGAGCAAAAGGCCAGCAAAAGGCCAGGAACCGTAAAAAGGCCGCGTTGC
TGGCGTTTTTCCATAGGCTCCGCCCCCCTGACGAGCATCACAAAAATCGACGCTCAAGTCAGAGGTGGCG
AAACCCGACAGGACTATAAAGATACCAGGCGTTTCCCCCTGGAAGCTCCCTCGTGCGCTCTCCTGTTCCG
ACCCTGCCGCTTACCGGATACCTGTCCGCCTTTCTCCCTTCGGGAAGCGTGGCGCTTTCTCATAGCTCAC
GCTGTAGGTATCTCAGTTCGGTGTAGGTCGTTCGCTCCAAGCTGGGCTGTGTGCACGAACCCCCCGTTCA
GCCCGACCGCTGCGCCTTATCCGGTAACTATCGTCTTGAGTCCAACCCGGTAAGACACGACTTATCGCCA
CTGGCAGCAGCCACTGGTAACAGGATTAGCAGAGCGAGGTATGTAGGCGGTGCTACAGAGTTCTTGAAGT
GGTGGCCTAACTACGGCTACACTAGAAGGACAGTATTTGGTATCTGCGCTCTGCTGAAGCCAGTTACCTT
CGGAAAAAGAGTTGGTAGCTCTTGATCCGGCAAACAAACCACCGCTGGTAGCGGTGGTTTTTTTGTTTGC
AAGCAGCAGATTACGCGCAGAAAAAAAGGATCTCAAGAAGATCCTTTGATCTTTTCTACGGGGTCTGACG
CTCAGTGGAACGAAAACTCACGTTAAGGGATTTTGGTCATGAGATTATCAAAAAGGATCTTCACCTAGAT
CCTTTTAAATTAAAAATGAAGTTTTAAATCAATCTAAAGTATATATGAGTAAACTTGGTCTGACAGTTAC
CAATGCTTAATCAGTGAGGCACCTATCTCAGCGATCTGTCTATTTCGTTCATCCATAGTTGCCTGACTCC
CCGTCGTGTAGATAACTACGATACGGGAGGGCTTACCATCTGGCCCCAGTGCTGCAATGATACCGCGAGA
CCCACGCTCACCGGCTCCAGATTTATCAGCAATAAACCAGCCAGCCGGAAGGGCCGAGCGCAGAAGTGGT
CCTGCAACTTTATCCGCCTCCATCCAGTCTATTAATTGTTGCCGGGAAGCTAGAGTAAGTAGTTCGCCAG
TTAATAGTTTGCGCAACGTTGTTGCCATTGCTACAGGCATCGTGGTGTCACGCTCGTCGTTTGGTATGGC
TTCATTCAGCTCCGGTTCCCAACGATCAAGGCGAGTTACATGATCCCCCATGTTGTGCAAAAAAGCGGTT
AGCTCCTTCGGTCCTCCGATCGTTGTCAGAAGTAAGTTGGCCGCAGTGTTATCACTCATGGTTATGGCAG
CACTGCATAATTCTCTTACTGTCATGCCATCCGTAAGATGCTTTTCTGTGACTGGTGAGTACTCAACCAA
GTCATTCTGAGAATAGTGTATGCGGCGACCGAGTTGCTCTTGCCCGGCGTCAATACGGGATAATACCGCG
CCACATAGCAGAACTTTAAAAGTGCTCATCATTGGAAAACGTTCTTCGGGGCGAAAACTCTCAAGGATCT
TACCGCTGTTGAGATCCAGTTCGATGTAACCCACTCGTGCACCCAACTGATCTTCAGCATCTTTTACTTT
CACCAGCGTTTCTGGGTGAGCAAAAACAGGAAGGCAAAATGCCGCAAAAAAGGGAATAAGGGCGACACGG
AAATGTTGAATACTCATACTCTTCCTTTTTCAATATTATTGAAGCATTTATCAGGGTTATTGTCTCATGA
GCGGATACATATTTGAATGTATTTAGAAAAATAAACAAATAGGGGTTCCGCGCACATTTCCCCGAAAAGT
GCCACCTGACGTCTAAGAAACCATTATTATCATGACATTAACCTATAAAAATAGGCGTATCACGAGGCCC
TTTCGTCTTCAC
