>Addgene plasmid #31587 | pQTEV-PTK9L | addgene partial sequence | sequence record 61159 | pQE-Fwd 5'-CCCGAAAAGTGCCACCTG-3'
AAATAGGCGTATCACGAGGCCCTTTCGTCTTCACCTCGAGAAATCATAAAAAATTTATTTGCTTTGTGAG
CGGATAACAATTATAATAGATTCAATTGTGAGCGGATAACAATTTCACACAGAATTCATTAAAGAGGAGA
AATTAACTATGAAACATCACCATCACCATCACCATAGCGATTACGACATCCCCACTACTGAGAATCTTTA
TTTTCAGGGATCCGCGCACCAAACGGGCATCCACGCCACGGAAGAGCTGAAGGAATTCTTTGCCAAGGCA
CGGGCTGGCTCTGTGCGGCTCATCAAGGTTGTGATTGAGGACGAGCAGCTCGTGCTGGGTGCCTCGCAGG
AGCCAGTAGGCCGCTGGGATCAGGACTATGACAGGGCCGTGCTGCCACTGCTGGACGCCCAGCAGCCCTG
CTACCTGCTCTACCGCCTCGACTCACAGAATGCTCAGGGCTTCGAATGGCTCTTCCTCGCCTGGTCGCCT
GATAACTCCCCCGTGCGGCTGAAGATGCTGTACGCGGCCACGCGGGCCACAGTGAAAAAGGAGTTTGGAG
GTGGCCACATCAAGGATGAGCTCTTCGGGACTGTGAAGGATGACCTCTCTTTTGCTGGGTACCAGAAACA
CCTGTCGTCCTGTGCGGCACCTGCCCCGCTGACCTCGGCTGAGAGAGAGCTCCAGCAGATCCGCATTAAC
GAGGTGAAGACAGAGATCAGTGTGGAAAGCAAGCACCAGACCCTGCAGGGCCTCGCCTTCCCCCTGCAGC
CTGAGGCCCAGCGGGCACTCCAGCAGCTCAAGCAGAAAATGGTCAACTACATCCAGATGAAGCTGGA
